>Addgene plasmid #202182 | pL0_EF-dph1 | addgene full sequence | sequence record 405698 | Addgene NGS Result
CGGCAGCGACATCCTTCGGCGCGATTTTGCCGGTTACTGCGCTGTACCAAATGCGGGACAACGTAAGCAC
TACATTTCGCTCATCGCCAGCCCAGTCGGGCGGCGAGTTCCATAGCGTTAAGGTTTCATTTAGCGCCTCA
AATAGATCCTGTTCAGGAACCGGATCAAAGAGTTCCTCCGCCGCTGGACCTACCAAGGCAACGCTATGTT
CTCTTGCTTTTGTCAGCAAGATAGCCAGATCAATGTCGATCGTGGCTGGCTCGAAGATACCAGCAAGAAT
GTCATTGCGCTGCCATTCTCCAAATTGCAGTTCGCGCTTAGCTGGATAACGCCACGGAATGATGTCGTCG
TGCACAACAATGGTGACTTCTACAGCGCGGAGAATCTCACTCTCTCCAGGGGAAGCCGAAGTTTCCAAAA
GGTCGTTGATCAAAGCTCGCCGCGTTGTTTCATCAAGCCTTACGGTCACCGTAACCAGCAAATCAATATC
ACTGTGTGGCTTCAGGCCGCCATCCACTGCGGAGCCGTACAAATGTACGGCCAGCAACGTCGGTTCGAGA
TGGCGCTCGATGACGCCAACTACCTCTGATAGTTGAGTCGATACTTCGGCGATCACCGCTTCCCTCATGC
GAAACGATCCTCATCCTGTCTCTTGATCAGATATTGATCCCCTGCGCCATCAGATCCTTGGCGGCAAGAA
AGCCATCCAGTTTACTTTGCAGGGCTTCCCAACCTTACCAGAGGGCGCCCCAGCTGGCAATTCCGGTTCG
CTTGCTAAGCTTGCATGCCTGCAAGTCGACTCTAGAGGAGCGGTGATCACAGGCAGCAACGCTCTGTCAT
CGTTACAATCAACATGCTACCCTCCGCGAGATCATCCGTGTTTCAAACCCGGCAGCTTAGTTGCCGTTCT
TCCGAATAGCATCGGTAACATGAGCAAAGTCTGCCGCCTTACAACGGCTCTCCCGCTGACGCCGTCCCGG
ACTGATGGGCTGCCTGTATCGAGTGGTGATTTTGTGCCGAGCTCATTACTCGCATCCATTCTCAGGCTGT
CTCGTCTCGTCTCAGGTCTCCGCTTCATGGTCGTTCATTCATAGAAGAATCGACTTCTCTTCCAGATTTC
GAATGCTTGTAGCTTTCGTTTATTCTTCGGCCGCGCAGCTGCTGCTATCAATTCACAATGTTAAAATATA
TACCTTCGCTTCCACTACATGGTAATTACAAGCGTGGCTGGAGATAGCTCGTGTGTATTTCTCAAACACA
CGGCCAGAAAGTCTTTGCATCTCGGCACTAGACTTTTCTATGGAAGAGACATCCGAAAGAATCGCCAAAT
ACGTGATAAAATAAAATTGAATGCCCACGACAAACATGGTATTTATCTCTAACTGTAAGCCATGACACAA
TTTTGTCAGTTTGGGTGCATTTTGAGATGAGGTGGAAAGAGCGTCTACTTGACAGAACTTTCGAATAGAC
TACAGAATAGCGACGGAGCTTCTCAAGTAGCGTAGCCTATCCAAGCTTCTTGGCGACGCTCGAGACCACC
AGGATACATAGATTACCACAACTCCGAGCCCTTCCACCCACAGAATCAGGGGATAACGCAGGAAAGAACA
TGTGAGCAAAAGGCCAGCAAAAGGCCAGGAACCGTAAAAAGGCCGCGTTGCTGGCGTTTTTCCATAGGCT
CCGCCCCCCTGACGAGCATCACAAAAATCGACGCTCAAGTCAGAGGTGGCGAAACCCGACAGGACTATAA
AGATACCAGGCGTTTCCCCCTGGAAGCTCCCTCGTGCGCTCTCCTGTTCCGACCCTGCCGCTTACCGGAT
ACCTGTCCGCCTTTCTCCCTTCGGGAAGCGTGGCGCTTTCTCATAGCTCACGCTGTAGGTATCTCAGTTC
GGTGTAGGTCGTTCGCTCCAAGCTGGGCTGTGTGCACGAACCCCCCGTTCAGCCCGACCGCTGCGCCTTA
TCCGGTAACTATCGTCTTGAGTCCAACCCGGTAAGACACGACTTATCGCCACTGGCAGCAGCCACTGGTA
ACAGGATTAGCAGAGCGAGGTATGTAGGCGGTGCTACAGAGTTCTTGAAGTGGTGGCCTAACTACGGCTA
CACTAGAAGAACAGTATTTGGTATCTGCGCTCTGCTGAAGCCAGTTACCTTCGGAAAAAGAGTTGGTAGC
TCTTGATCCGGCAAACAAACCACCGCTGGTAGCGGTGGTTTTTTTGTTTGCAAGCAGCAGATTACGCGCA
GAAAAAAAGGATCTCAAGAAGATCCTTTGATCTTTTCTACGGGGTCTGACGCTCAGTGGAACGAAAACTC
ACGTTAAGGGATTTTGGTCATGCATTCTAGGTGATTATTATTTGCCGACTACCTTGGTGATCTCGCCTTT
CACGTAGTGGACAAATTCTTCCAACTGATCTGCGCGCGAGGCCAAGCGATCTTCTTCTTGTCCAAGATAA
GCCTGTCTAGCTTCAAGTATGACGGGCTGATACTGGGCCGGCAGGCGCTCCATTGCCCAGT
Features (pLannotate 1.2.2; 4 found; start..end, strand, type, name):
    660..776     -  CDS            tnpA (fragment): TN5P_ECOLX - Also known as tnp. Experimental evidence at protein level: Swiss-Prot protein existence level 1. Mediates transposition of transposon Tn5 by a 'cut and paste' mechanism. First, the monomeric transposase binds the 19 bp inverted DNA repeats flanking the transposon. Then, dimerization of the DNA- bound transposase creates a synaptic DNA complex. After nicking of the first DNA strand, excision of the transposon proceeds through a series of intermediates. The transposase then mediates the insertion of the transposon at a new site by strand transfer. The activity of the wild- type tran
    777..809     -  misc_feature   MCS (fragment): pUC18/19 multiple cloning site
   1669..2257    -  rep_origin     ori: high-copy-number ColE1/pMB1/pBR322/pUC origin of replication
   2351..628     -  CDS            aadA (across the origin): S3AD_ECOLX - Experimental evidence at protein level: Swiss-Prot protein existence level 1. Mediates bacterial resistance to the antibiotics streptomycin and spectinomycin. From Escherichia coli.
