[The description below was written by a language model from this plasmid's Addgene catalogue record and pLannotate feature annotations shown in this document.]
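Description:
pL0_EF-dph1 is a level 0 part plasmid from the universal Loop assembly system, a hierarchical DNA fabrication scheme in which basic parts stored in level 0 vectors are combined into level 1 transcription units and then into larger multigene constructs. It is built on the pL0R backbone and is a small plasmid of about 2.5 kb. It is maintained in E. coli at high copy through a ColE1/pMB1/pUC-type origin of replication and is selected with spectinomycin through the aadA aminoglycoside adenylyltransferase gene, which the annotation places across the numbering origin of the circular sequence.

The payload is a 459 bp terminator sequence, named dph1, taken without mutation from gene 54330 of the diatom Phaeodactylum tricornutum and introduced by Gibson cloning. It is flanked by the E and F overhangs of the assembly standard. These define the position the part takes when it is released and ligated in order with other level 0 parts, here the terminator slot at the end of a transcription unit. The plasmid carries no promoter, coding sequence or reporter of its own. It serves purely as a source of a 3' regulatory region for building level 1 expression cassettes, and the diatom origin of the part suggests use in diatom expression constructs, although the record does not say so explicitly.

The automated feature table does not annotate the terminator, which presumably lies in the unannotated region between the other features. It reports only the origin, aadA, a short fragment of the pUC18/19 multiple cloning site and an adjacent short match to the Tn5 transposase gene. That match is too small to encode a functional protein and is probably a backbone remnant.
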