Addgene plasmid #202182: pL0_EF-dph1
Purpose: Level 0 plasmid containing a terminator sequence from gene 54330 from Phaeodactylum tricornutum with EF overhangs used to build a level 1 construct.
Depositing lab: Christopher Dupont. Depositing organization: J. Craig Venter Institute (JCVI). Publication: Universal loop assembly: open, efficient and cross-kingdom DNA fabrication. Pollak B, Matute T, Nunez I, Cerda A, Lopez C, Vargas V, Kan A, Bielinski V, von Dassow P, Dupont CL, Federici F. Synth Biol (Oxf). 2020;5(1):ysaa001. doi: 10.1093/synbio/ysaa001. Epub 2020 Feb 5. PubMed 32161816.
Backbone
  Vector backbone: pL0R
  Vector type: Synthetic Biology
Growth in bacteria
  Bacterial resistance: Spectinomycin, 50 μg/mL
  Growth temperature: 37°C
  Growth strain: DH5alpha
  Copy number: High Copy
Gene/Insert
  Gene/Insert name: dph1 terminator
  Species: Phaeodactylum tricornutum
  Insert size (bp): 459
  Mutation: None
  Cloning method: Gibson Cloning
How to cite: pL0_EF-dph1 was a gift from Christopher Dupont (Addgene plasmid # 202182 ; http://n2t.net/addgene:202182 ; RRID:Addgene_202182)
